>Addgene plasmid #118695 | pGL421_MLL_promoter | addgene full sequence | sequence record 230453 | Addgene NGS Result
AGCGCGAGCTGCTGAACAGCATGGGCATCAGCCAGCCCACCGTCGTATTCGTGAGCAAGAAAGGGCTGCA
AAAGATCCTCAACGTGCAAAAGAAGCTACCGATCATACAAAAGATCATCATCATGGATAGCAAGACCGAC
TACCAGGGCTTCCAAAGCATGTACACCTTCGTGACTTCCCATTTGCCACCCGGCTTCAACGAGTACGACT
TCGTGCCCGAGAGCTTCGACCGGGACAAAACCATCGCCCTGATCATGAACAGTAGTGGCAGTACCGGATT
GCCCAAGGGCGTAGCCCTACCGCACCGCACCGCTTGTGTCCGATTCAGTCATGCCCGCGACCCCATCTTC
GGCAACCAGATCATCCCCGACACCGCTATCCTCAGCGTGGTGCCATTTCACCACGGCTTCGGCATGTTCA
CCACGCTGGGCTACTTGATCTGCGGCTTTCGGGTCGTGCTCATGTACCGCTTCGAGGAGGAGCTATTCTT
GCGCAGCTTGCAAGACTATAAGATTCAATCTGCCCTGCTGGTGCCCACACTATTTAGCTTCTTCGCTAAG
AGCACTCTCATCGACAAGTACGACCTAAGCAACTTGCACGAGATCGCCAGCGGCGGGGCGCCGCTCAGCA
AGGAGGTAGGTGAGGCCGTGGCCAAACGCTTCCACCTACCAGGCATCCGCCAGGGCTACGGCCTGACAGA
AACAACCAGCGCCATTCTGATCACCCCCGAAGGGGACGACAAGCCTGGCGCAGTAGGCAAGGTGGTGCCC
TTCTTCGAGGCTAAGGTGGTGGACTTGGACACCGGTAAGACACTGGGTGTGAACCAGCGCGGCGAGCTGT
GCGTCCGTGGCCCCATGATCATGAGCGGCTACGTTAACAACCCCGAGGCTACAAACGCTCTCATCGACAA
GGACGGCTGGCTGCACAGCGGCGACATCGCCTACTGGGACGAGGACGAGCACTTCTTCATCGTGGACCGG
CTGAAGAGCCTGATCAAATACAAGGGCTACCAGGTAGCCCCAGCCGAACTGGAGAGCATCCTGCTGCAAC
ACCCCAACATCTTCGACGCCGGGGTCGCCGGCCTGCCCGACGACGATGCCGGCGAGCTGCCCGCCGCAGT
CGTCGTGCTGGAACACGGTAAAACCATGACCGAGAAGGAGATCGTGGACTATGTGGCCAGCCAGGTTACA
ACCGCCAAGAAGCTGCGCGGTGGTGTTGTGTTCGTGGACGAGGTGCCTAAAGGACTGACCGGCAAGTTGG
ACGCCCGCAAGATCCGCGAGATTCTCATTAAGGCCAAGAAGGGCGGCAAGATCGCCGTGAATTCTCACGG
CTTCCCTCCCGAGGTGGAGGAGCAGGCCGCCGGCACCCTGCCCATGAGCTGCGCCCAGGAGAGCGGCATG
GATAGACACCCTGCTGCTTGCGCCAGCGCCAGGATCAACGTCTAAGGCCGCGACTCTAGAGTCGGGGCGG
CCGGCCGCTTCGAGCAGACATGATAAGATACATTGATGAGTTTGGACAAACCACAACTAGAATGCAGTGA
AAAAAATGCTTTATTTGTGAAATTTGTGATGCTATTGCTTTATTTGTAACCATTATAAGCTGCAATAAAC
AAGTTAACAACAACAATTGCATTCATTTTATGTTTCAGGTTCAGGGGGAGGTGTGGGAGGTTTTTTAAAG
CAAGTAAAACCTCTACAAATGTGGTAAAATCGATAAGGATCCGTTTGCGTATTGGGCGCTCTTCCGCTGA
TCTGCGCAGCACCATGGCCTGAAATAACCTCTGAAAGAGGAACTTGGTTAGCTACCTTCTGAGGCGGAAA
GAACCAGCTGTGGAATGTGTGTCAGTTAGGGTGTGGAAAGTCCCCAGGCTCCCCAGCAGGCAGAAGTATG
CAAAGCATGCATCTCAATTAGTCAGCAACCAGGTGTGGAAAGTCCCCAGGCTCCCCAGCAGGCAGAAGTA
TGCAAAGCATGCATCTCAATTAGTCAGCAACCATAGTCCCGCCCCTAACTCCGCCCATCCCGCCCCTAAC
TCCGCCCAGTTCCGCCCATTCTCCGCCCCATGGCTGACTAATTTTTTTTATTTATGCAGAGGCCGAGGCC
GCCTCTGCCTCTGAGCTATTCCAGAAGTAGTGAGGAGGCTTTTTTGGAGGCCTAGGCTTTTGCAAAAAGC
TCGATTCTTCTGACACTAGCGCCACCATGACCGAGTACAAGCCTACCGTGCGCCTGGCCACTCGCGATGA
TGTGCCCCGCGCCGTCCGCACTCTGGCCGCCGCTTTCGCCGACTACCCCGCTACCCGGCACACCGTGGAC
CCCGACCGGCACATCGAGCGTGTGACAGAGTTGCAGGAGCTGTTCCTGACCCGCGTCGGGCTGGACATCG
GCAAGGTGTGGGTAGCCGACGACGGCGCGGCCGTGGCCGTGTGGACTACCCCCGAGAGCGTTGAGGCCGG
CGCCGTGTTCGCCGAGATCGGCCCCCGAATGGCCGAGCTGAGCGGCAGCCGCCTGGCCGCCCAGCAGCAA
ATGGAGGGCCTGCTTGCCCCCCATCGTCCCAAGGAGCCTGCCTGGTTTCTGGCCACTGTAGGAGTGAGCC
CCGACCACCAGGGCAAGGGCTTGGGCAGCGCCGTCGTGTTGCCCGGCGTAGAGGCCGCCGAACGCGCCGG
TGTGCCCGCCTTTCTCGAAACAAGCGCACCAAGAAACCTTCCATTCTACGAGCGCCTGGGCTTCACCGTG
ACCGCCGATGTCGAGGTGCCCGAGGGACCTAGGACCTGGTGTATGACACGAAAACCTGGCGCCTAATGAT
CTAGAACCGGTCATGGCCGCAATAAAATATCTTTATTTTCATTACATCTGTGTGTTGGTTTTTTGTGTGT
TCGAACTAGATGCTGTCGACCGATGCCCTTGAGAGCCTTCAACCCAGTCAGCTCCTTCCGGTGGGCGCGG
GGCATGACTATCGTCGCCGCACTTATGACTGTCTTCTTTATCATGCAACTCGTAGGACAGGTGCCGGCAG
CGCTCTTCCGCTTCCTCGCTCACTGACTCGCTGCGCTCGGTCGTTCGGCTGCGGCGAGCGGTATCAGCTC
ACTCAAAGGCGGTAATACGGTTATCCACAGAATCAGGGGATAACGCAGGAAAGAACATGTGAGCAAAAGG
CCAGCAAAAGGCCAGGAACCGTAAAAAGGCCGCGTTGCTGGCGTTTTTCCATAGGCTCCGCCCCCCTGAC
GAGCATCACAAAAATCGACGCTCAAGTCAGAGGTGGCGAAACCCGACAGGACTATAAAGATACCAGGCGT
TTCCCCCTGGAAGCTCCCTCGTGCGCTCTCCTGTTCCGACCCTGCCGCTTACCGGATACCTGTCCGCCTT
TCTCCCTTCGGGAAGCGTGGCGCTTTCTCATAGCTCACGCTGTAGGTATCTCAGTTCGGTGTAGGTCGTT
CGCTCCAAGCTGGGCTGTGTGCACGAACCCCCCGTTCAGCCCGACCGCTGCGCCTTATCCGGTAACTATC
GTCTTGAGTCCAACCCGGTAAGACACGACTTATCGCCACTGGCAGCAGCCACTGGTAACAGGATTAGCAG
AGCGAGGTATGTAGGCGGTGCTACAGAGTTCTTGAAGTGGTGGCCTAACTACGGCTACACTAGAAGAACA
GTATTTGGTATCTGCGCTCTGCTGAAGCCAGTTACCTTCGGAAAAAGAGTTGGTAGCTCTTGATCCGGCA
AACAAACCACCGCTGGTAGCGGTGGTTTTTTTGTTTGCAAGCAGCAGATTACGCGCAGAAAAAAAGGATC
TCAAGAAGATCCTTTGATCTTTTCTACGGGGTCTGACGCTCAGTGGAACGAAAACTCACGTTAAGGGATT
TTGGTCATGAGATTATCAAAAAGGATCTTCACCTAGATCCTTTTAAATTAAAAATGAAGTTTTAAATCAA
TCTAAAGTATATATGAGTAAACTTGGTCTGACAGCGGCCGCAAATGCTAAACCACTGCAGTGGTTACCAG
TGCTTGATCAGTGAGGCACCGATCTCAGCGATCTGCCTATTTCGTTCGTCCATAGTGGCCTGACTCCCCG
TCGTGTAGATCACTACGATTCGTGAGGGCTTACCATCAGGCCCCAGCGCAGCAATGATGCCGCGAGAGCC
GCGTTCACCGGCCCCCGATTTGTCAGCAATGAACCAGCCAGCAGGGAGGGCCGAGCGAAGAAGTGGTCCT
GCTACTTTGTCCGCCTCCATCCAGTCTATGAGCTGCTGTCGTGATGCTAGAGTAAGAAGTTCGCCAGTGA
GTAGTTTCCGAAGAGTTGTGGCCATTGCTACTGGCATCGTGGTATCACGCTCGTCGTTCGGTATGGCTTC
GTTCAACTCTGGTTCCCAGCGGTCAAGCCGGGTCACATGATCACCCATATTATGAAGAAATGCAGTCAGC
TCCTTAGGGCCTCCGATCGTTGTCAGAAGTAAGTTGGCCGCGGTGTTGTCGCTCATGGTAATGGCAGCAC
TACACAATTCTCTTACCGTCATGCCATCCGTAAGATGCTTTTCCGTGACCGGCGAGTACTCAACCAAGTC
GTTTTGTGAGTAGTGTATACGGCGACCAAGCTGCTCTTGCCCGGCGTCTATACGGGACAACACCGCGCCA
CATAGCAGTACTTTGAAAGTGCTCATCATCGGGAATCGTTCTTCGGGGCGGAAAGACTCAAGGATCTTGC
CGCTATTGAGATCCAGTTCGATATAGCCCACTCTTGCACCCAGTTGATCTTCAGCATCTTTTACTTTCAC
CAGCGTTTCGGGGTGTGCAAAAACAGGCAAGCAAAATGCCGCAAAGAAGGGAATGAGTGCGACACGAAAA
TGTTGGATGCTCATACTCGTCCTTTTTCAATATTATTGAAGCATTTATCAGGGTTACTAGTACGTCTCTC
AAGGATAAGTAAGTAATATTAAGGTACGGGAGGTATTGGACAGGCCGCAATAAAATATCTTTATTTTCAT
TACATCTGTGTGTTGGTTTTTTGTGTGAATCGATAGTACTAACATACGCTCTCCATCAAAACAAAACGAA
ACAAAACAAACTAGCAAAATAGGCTGTCCCCAGTGCAAGTGCAGGTGCCAGAACATTTCTCTGGCCTAAC
TGGCCGGTACCTGAGCTCGCTAGCCTCGAGGATATCCGAGTGCACAGTAGAGCGAGGAGGTGGCAGGAGA
CCTGCCACTCGGTGTGTGCTTTTTGGAAAGAGCTCCAGCATGAAAATGGGAGGGGCTCCTTTTTTATTTT
TTAAAGTGCGTTCATTGAGGGCCTTTCTGTTTTGCATATAGTAAACTGGGCAGCGCTTCTGTTTTGCATG
TAGTACAATAAGGGCTCTTTTATTCTAGAAGCGTTCAATTCGGGCTAACCCATCTTGTATCCGTGCCCTG
GGGCGGAGGAGAAGGCTCACTGCTCCCCGACCCAGCCGCCGCGTTATACTGGAAGCTGCTCTCCCGGGCT
GTTCGATTCCCAGCGCGTCCCGGGAACGTGTGTAATCGGCCTCTCGGCGCTCAAGGCTGCAGGCGGCCCG
GCTCCCTACGCCTCCATCCTCCGCGTAGTCCTCGCCCCCTCCCCCTCTCTCCGGAACCCGCGCTCTGCTC
CGGGCTCCCGGGCTTCCTTCCCCCCTCCTTTTCCCGAGCAATGCCTCTCCCGGAGGGCGGGGCATGCAGT
TATCCAGGTTGCGGGGCCGGCGGGCGGGCAGGAGGCGGCGGCCCGGGCCTCGGGATGGAGTTGCAGCGCC
CAGGCGTCAGAGGCGGAGGCCCGAGGCCGCTATACAGATTGCGGGGCTGGCGGGCGCGGCCCGGCGCTCT
GCATAGCGGCCGGCAGGGTGCAGGCGGCCGGGCGGCGCAGAGCTGGTTAGGCAGGTTCCGGGGCCCCGTG
CCCCCCCCTCCGCCTCCCCGCCCCCCTGTGTTGTCGCCTCTCCCTCTCGAAGCTTGGCAATCCGGTACTG
TTGGTAAAGCCACCATGGAAGATGCCAAAAACATTAAGAAGGGCCCAGCGCCATTCTACCCACTCGAAGA
CGGGACCGCCGGCGAGCAGCTGCACAAAGCCATGAAGCGCTACGCCCTGGTGCCCGGCACCATCGCCTTT
ACCGACGCACATATCGAGGTGGACATTACCTACGCCGAGTACTTCGAGATGAGCGTTCGGCTGGCAGAAG
CTATGAAGCGCTATGGGCTGAATACAAACCATCGGATCGTGGTGTGCAGCGAGAATAGCTTGCAGTTCTT
CATGCCCGTGTTGGGTGCCCTGTTCATCGGTGTGGCTGTGGCCCCAGCTAACGACATCTACAACG
