[The description below was written by a language model from this plasmid's Addgene catalogue record.]
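Description:
pGL421_MLL_promoter is a luciferase reporter plasmid built on the Promega pGL421 backbone (5,512 bp without insert; 6,295 bp in total). It is propagated in E. coli as a high-copy plasmid under ampicillin selection, and the record lists puromycin as the selectable marker for use in mammalian cells, which would allow transfected cells to be enriched or stable reporter lines to be derived. No feature table accompanies the entry, so the exact origin of replication, the luciferase variant, polyadenylation signals and the promoter driving the puromycin marker are not stated.

The payload is a 783 bp fragment of the human MLL/KMT2A promoter, introduced by Gibson assembly. In a reporter vector of this type, the cloned regulatory fragment takes the place of a promoter for the luciferase coding sequence, so that light output after transfection reflects the transcriptional activity of the inserted sequence rather than that of a constitutive viral promoter. No protein-coding insert, epitope tag or recombinase site is recorded; the promoter fragment is itself the element under test. The exact genomic boundaries of the fragment relative to the KMT2A transcription start site are not given.

The stated purpose is to measure MLL/KMT2A promoter activity in luciferase assays. The associated study concerns a transcription factor dependency in leukemia that is imposed by the MLL promoter sequence, so the construct suits experiments asking how perturbing candidate trans-acting factors, or altering sequence motifs within the promoter, changes its output.
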