Addgene plasmid #118695: pGL421_MLL_promoter
Purpose: Express MLL/KMT2A promoter for luciferase assay
Depositing lab: Christopher Vakoc. Depositing organization: Cold Spring Harbor Laboratory. Publication: A Transcription Factor Addiction in Leukemia Imposed by the MLL Promoter Sequence. Lu B, Klingbeil O, Tarumoto Y, Somerville TDD, Huang YH, Wei Y, Wai DC, Low JKK, Milazzo JP, Wu XS, Cao Z, Yan X, Demerdash OE, Huang G, Mackay JP, Kinney JB, Shi J, Vakoc CR. Cancer Cell. 2018 Dec 10;34(6):970-981.e8. doi: 10.1016/j.ccell.2018.10.015. Epub 2018 Nov 29. PubMed 30503706.
Backbone
  Vector backbone: pGL421
  Backbone manufacturer: Promega
  Backbone size w/o insert (bp): 5512
  Total vector size (bp): 6295
  Vector type: Luciferase
  Selectable markers: Puromycin
Growth in bacteria
  Bacterial resistance: Ampicillin, 100 μg/mL
  Growth temperature: 37°C
  Growth strain: DH5alpha
  Copy number: High Copy
Gene/Insert
  Gene/Insert name: MLL_promoter
  Species: H. sapiens (human)
  Insert size (bp): 783
  Promoter: MLL/KMT2A promoter
  Cloning method: Gibson Cloning
  Sequencing primers: 5′ TAGCAAAATAGGCTGTCCCCA
Terms and licenses: Academic/Nonprofit Terms; Industry Terms: Not Available to Industry
How to cite: pGL421_MLL_promoter was a gift from Christopher Vakoc (Addgene plasmid # 118695 ; http://n2t.net/addgene:118695 ; RRID:Addgene_118695)
